Addgene plasmid #87899: pUC57 DYSF, alt exon 1a, 17, 40a
Purpose: research of alternative isoforms of the protein dysferlin
Depositing lab: Jain Foundation.
Backbone
  Vector backbone: pUC57 Kan
  Vector type: Bacterial Expression
Growth in bacteria
  Bacterial resistance: Kanamycin, 50 μg/mL
  Growth temperature: 37°C
  Growth strain: DH5alpha
  Copy number: High Copy
Gene/Insert
  Gene/Insert name: DYSF, alt exon 1a, 17, 40a
  Species: H. sapiens (human)
  Mutation: alternative isoforms, see comments
  Entrez Gene: DYSF (a.k.a. FER1L1, LGMD2B, LGMDR2, MMD1)
  Cloning method: Unknown
Terms and licenses: Academic/Nonprofit Terms; Industry Terms: Not Available to Industry
Depositor comments: There are alternative isoforms of the dysferlin protein. The insert contained in this plasmid is described as such: 1. Dysferlin can utilize exon 1 or alternative exon 1a to build a full protein. Therefore, which exon 1 has been included in the construct is noted. 2. Exons 5a, 17 and 40a are optional exons, so if the exon is listed, it is included in the name. 3. The remainder of the exons are not optional, and are included in all constructs.
How to cite: pUC57 DYSF, alt exon 1a, 17, 40a was a gift from Jain Foundation (Addgene plasmid # 87899 ; http://n2t.net/addgene:87899 ; RRID:Addgene_87899)
