[The description below was written by a language model from this plasmid's Addgene catalogue record and pLannotate feature annotations shown in this document.]
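Description:
pUC57 DYSF, alt exon 1a, 17, 40a is a high-copy bacterial plasmid of about 8.9 kb, built on the pUC57 Kan cloning backbone, that carries a full-length coding sequence for a specific splice isoform of human dysferlin (DYSF, also known as FER1L1). It replicates in E. coli from the ColE1/pUC-type origin and is selected with kanamycin through an aminoglycoside phosphotransferase gene (aph(3')-Ia) driven by the bla (AmpR) promoter. The remaining annotated backbone elements are typical pUC remnants: short fragments of rop, bom and lacI, plus the CAP binding site, lac promoter, lac operator and a truncated lacZα that flank the cloning region.

The insert is annotated as a single DYSF open reading frame of roughly 6.3 kb. Dysferlin is a calcium-sensing membrane protein involved in resealing of the sarcolemma in skeletal and cardiac muscle, and the gene is linked to limb-girdle muscular dystrophy and Miyoshi myopathy, as its aliases reflect. According to the depositor's naming scheme, this version begins with alternative exon 1a rather than canonical exon 1 and includes the optional exons 17 and 40a. Optional exon 5a is not listed and is therefore absent, while all constitutive exons are present.

Although catalogued as a bacterial expression vector, the DYSF coding sequence lies on the strand opposite to the lac promoter, and no eukaryotic promoter, polyadenylation signal, tag or reporter is annotated. The plasmid therefore appears to serve mainly as a sequence-defined source of this isoform for subcloning into expression vectors. Its stated purpose is research on alternative dysferlin isoforms, and the cloning method is not recorded.
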