Features (pLannotate 1.2.2; 11 found; start..end, strand, type, name):
     64..6369    +  CDS            DYSF: DYSF_HUMAN - Also known as FER1L1. Experimental evidence at protein level: Swiss-Prot protein existence level 1. Key calcium ion sensor involved in the Ca(2+)-triggered synaptic vesicle-plasma membrane fusion. Plays a role in the sarcolemma repair mechanism of both skeletal muscle and cardiomyocytes that permits rapid resealing of membranes disrupted by mechanical stress (By similarity). From Homo sapiens (Human).
   6431..6447    -  protein_bind   lac operator: The lac repressor binds to the lac operator to inhibit transcription in E. coli. This inhibition can be relieved by adding lactose or isopropyl-β-D-thiogalactopyranoside (IPTG). lac repressor encoded by lacI
   6455..6485    -  promoter       lac promoter: promoter for the E. coli lac operon
   6500..6521    -  protein_bind   CAP binding site: CAP binding activates transcription in the presence of cAMP. E. coli catabolite activator protein
   6534..6626    -  CDS            lacI (fragment): lac repressor; lacI; The lac repressor binds to the lac operator to inhibit transcription in E. coli. This inhibition can be relieved by adding lactose or isopropyl-β-D-thiogalactopyranoside (IPTG).
   6809..7397    -  rep_origin     ori: high-copy-number ColE1/pMB1/pBR322/pUC origin of replication
   7568..8383    -  CDS            KanR: aminoglycoside phosphotransferase; aph(3')-Ia; confers resistance to kanamycin in bacteria or G418 (Geneticin®) in eukaryotes
   8384..8488    -  promoter       AmpR promoter: bla
   8583..8618    +  CDS            rop (fragment): Rop protein, which maintains plasmids at low copy number; rop
   8720..8819    +  misc_feature   bom (fragment): basis of mobility region from pBR322
   8825..55      -  CDS            lacZα (fragment) (across the origin): LacZα fragment of β-galactosidase; lacZ fragment
>Addgene plasmid #87899 | pUC57 DYSF, alt exon 1a, 17, 40a | addgene full sequence | sequence record 174253 | Addgene NGS Result
TGGGTAACGCCAGGGTTTTCCCAGTCACGACGTTGTAAAACGACGGCCAGTGAATTGACGCGTATGCTGT
GCTGCCTGCTGGTGAGGGCCAGCAACCTCCCCAGTGCGAAGAAGGACCGGCGCAGCGACCCTGTCGCAAG
CCTGACTTTCCGAGGGGTGAAGAAGAGAACCAAAGTCATCAAGAACAGCGTGAACCCTGTATGGAATGAG
GGATTTGAATGGGACCTCAAGGGCATCCCCCTGGACCAGGGCTCTGAGCTTCATGTGGTGGTCAAAGACC
ATGAGACGATGGGGAGGAACAGGTTCCTGGGGGAAGCCAAGGTCCCACTCCGAGAGGTCCTCGCCACCCC
TAGTCTGTCCGCCAGCTTCAATGCCCCCCTGCTGGACACCAAGAAGCAGCCCACAGGGGCCTCGCTGGTC
CTGCAGGTGTCCTACACACCGCTGCCTGGAGCTGTGCCCCTGTTCCCGCCCCCTACTCCTCTGGAGCCCT
CCCCGACTCTGCCTGACCTGGATGTAGTGGCAGACACAGGAGGAGAGGAAGACACAGAGGACCAGGGACT
CACTGGAGATGAGGCGGAGCCATTCCTGGATCAAAGCGGAGGCCCGGGGGCTCCCACCACCCCAAGGAAA
CTACCTTCACGTCCTCCGCCCCACTACCCCGGGATCAAAAGAAAGCGAAGTGCGCCTACATCTAGAAAGC
TGCTGTCAGACAAACCGCAGGATTTCCAGATCAGGGTCCAGGTGATCGAGGGGCGCCAGCTGCCGGGGGT
GAACATCAAGCCTGTGGTCAAGGTTACCGCTGCAGGGCAGACCAAGCGGACGCGGATCCACAAGGGAAAC
AGCCCACTCTTCAATGAGACTCTTTTCTTCAACTTGTTTGACTCTCCTGGGGAGCTGTTTGATGAGCCCA
TCTTTATCACGGTGGTAGACTCTCGTTCTCTCAGGACAGATGCTCTCCTCGGGGAGTTCCGGATGGACGT
GGGCACCATTTACAGAGAGCCCCGGCACGCCTATCTCAGGAAGTGGCTGCTGCTCTCAGACCCTGATGAC
TTCTCTGCTGGGGCCAGAGGCTACCTGAAAACAAGCCTTTGTGTGCTGGGGCCTGGGGACGAAGCGCCTC
TGGAGAGAAAAGACCCCTCTGAAGACAAGGAGGACATTGAAAGCAACCTGCTCCGGCCCACAGGCGTAGC
CCTGCGAGGAGCCCACTTCTGCCTGAAGGTCTTCCGGGCCGAGGACTTGCCGCAGATGGACGATGCCGTG
ATGGACAACGTGAAACAGATCTTTGGCTTCGAGAGTAACAAGAAGAACTTGGTGGACCCCTTTGTGGAGG
TCAGCTTTGCGGGGAAAATGCTGTGCAGCAAGATCTTGGAGAAGACGGCCAACCCTCAGTGGAACCAGAA
CATCACACTGCCTGCCATGTTTCCCTCCATGTGCGAAAAAATGAGGATTCGTATCATAGACTGGGACCGC
CTGACTCACAATGACATCGTGGCTACCACCTACCTGAGTATGTCGAAAATCTCTGCCCCTGGAGGAGAAA
TAGAAGAGGAGCCTGCAGGTGCTGTCAAGCCTTCGAAAGCCTCAGACTTGGATGACTACCTGGGCTTCCT
CCCCACTTTTGGGCCCTGCTACATCAACCTCTATGGCAGTCCCAGAGAGTTCACAGGCTTCCCAGACCCC
TACACAGAGCTCAACACAGGCAAGGGGGAAGGTGTGGCTTATCGTGGCCGGCTTCTGCTCTCCCTGGAGA
CCAAGCTGGTGGAGCACAGTGAACAGAAGGTGGAGGACCTTCCTGCGGATGACATCCTCCGGGTGGAGAA
GTACCTTAGGAGGCGCAAGTACTCCCTGTTTGCGGCCTTCTACTCAGCCACCATGCTGCAGGATGTGGAT
GACGCCATCCAGTTTGAGGTCAGCATCGGGAACTACGGGAACAAGTTCGACATGACCTGCCTGCCGCTGG
CCTCCACCACTCAGTACAGCCGTGCAGTCTTTGACGGGTGCCACTACTACTACCTACCCTGGGGTAACGT
GAAACCCGTGGTGGTGCTGTCATCCTACTGGGAGGACATCAGCCATAGAATCGAGACTCAGAACCAGCTG
CTTGGGATTGCTGACCGGCTGGAAGCTGGCCTGGAGCAGGTCCACCTGGCCCTGAAGGCGCAGTGCTCCA
CGGAGGACGTGGACTCGCTGGTGGCTCAGCTGACGGATGAGCTCATCGCAGGCTGCAGCCAGCCTCTGGG
TGACATCCATGAGACACCCTCTGCCACCCACCTGGACCAGTACCTGTACCAGCTGCGCACCCATCACCTG
AGCCAAATCACTGAGGCTGCCCTGGCCCTGAAGCTCGGCCACAGTGAGCTCCCTGCAGCTCTGGAGCAGG
CGGAGGACTGGCTCCTGCGTCTGCGTGCCCTGGCAGAGGAGCCCCAGAACAGCCTGCCGGACATCGTCAT
CTGGATGCTGCAGGGAGACAAGCGTGTGGCATACCAGCGGGTGCCTGCCCACCAAGTCCTCTTCTCCCGG
CGGGGTGCCAACTACTGTGGCAAGAATTGTGGGAAGCTACAGACAATCTTTCTGAAATATCCGATGGAGA
AGGTGCCTGGCGCCCGGATGCCAGTGCAGATACGGGTCAAGCTGTGGTTTGGGCTCTCTGTGGATGAGAA
GGAGTTCAACCAGTTTGCTGAGGGGAAGCTGTCTGTCTTTGCTGAAACCTATGAGAACGAGACTAAGTTG
GCCCTTGTTGGGAACTGGGGCACAACGGGCCTCACCTACCCCAAGTTTTCTGACGTCACGGGCAAGATCA
AGCTACCCAAGGACAGCTTCCGCCCCTCGGCCGGCTGGACCTGGGCTGGAGATTGGTTCGTGTGCCCGGA
GAAGACTCTGCTCCATGACATGGACGCCGGTCACCTGAGCTTCGTGGAAGAGGTGTTTGAGAACCAGACC
CGGCTTCCCGGAGGCCAGTGGATCTACATGAGTGACAACTACACCGATGTGAACGGGGAGAAGGTGCTTC
CCAAGGATGACATTGAGTGCCCACTGGGCTGGAAGTGGGAAGATGAGGAATGGTCCACAGACCTCAACCG
GGCTGTCGATGAGCAAGGCTGGGAGTATAGCATCACCATCCCCCCGGAGCGGAAGCCGAAGCACTGGGTC
CCTGCTGAGAAGATGTACTACACACACCGACGGCGGCGCTGGGTGCGCCTGCGCAGGAGGGATCTCAGCC
AAATGGAAGCACTGAAAAGGCACAGGCAGGCGGAGGCGGAGGGCGAGGGCTGGGAGTACGCCTCTCTTTT
TGGCTGGAAGTTCCACCTCGAGTACCGCAAGACAGATGCCTTCCGCCGCCGCCGCTGGCGCCGTCGCATG
GAGCCACTGGAGAAGACGGGGCCTGCAGCTGTGTTTGCCCTTGAGGGGGCCCTGGGCGGCGTGATGGATG
ACAAGAGTGAAGATTCCATGTCCGTCTCCACCTTGAGCTTCGGTGTGAACAGACCCACGATTTCCTGCAT
ATTCGACTATGGGAACCGCTACCATCTACGCTGCTACATGTACCAGGCCCGGGACCTGGCTGCGATGGAC
AAGGACTCTTTTTCTGATCCCTATGCCATCGTCTCCTTCCTGCACCAGAGCCAGAAGACGGTGGTGGTGA
AGAACACCCTTAACCCCACCTGGGACCAGACGCTCATCTTCTACGAGATCGAGATCTTTGGCGAGCCGGC
CACAGTTGCTGAGCAACCGCCCAGCATTGTGGTGGAGCTGTACGACCATGACACTTATGGTGCAGACGAG
TTTATGGGTCGCTGCATCTGTCAACCGAGTCTGGAACGGATGCCACGGCTGGCCTGGTTCCCACTGACGA
GGGGCAGCCAGCCGTCGGGGGAGCTGCTGGCCTCTTTTGAGCTCATCCAGAGAGAGAAGCCGGCCATCCA
CCATATTCCTGGTTTTGAGGTGCAGGAGACATCAAGGATCCTGGATGAGTCTGAGGACACAGACCTGCCC
TACCCACCACCCCAGAGGGAGGCCAACATCTACATGGTTCCTCAGAACATCAAGCCAGCGCTCCAGCGTA
CCGCCATCGAGATCCTGGCATGGGGCCTGCGGAACATGAAGAGTTACCAGCTGGCCAACATCTCCTCCCC
CAGCCTCGTGGTAGAGTGTGGGGGCCAGACGGTGCAGTCCTGTGTCATCAGGAACCTCCGGAAGAACCCC
AACTTTGACATCTGCACCCTCTTCATGGAAGTGATGCTGCCCAGGGAGGAGCTCTACTGCCCCCCCATCA
CCGTCAAGGTCATCGATAACCGCCAGTTTGGCCGCCGGCCTGTGGTGGGCCAGTGTACCATCCGCTCCCT
GGAGAGCTTCCTGTGTGACCCCTACTCGGCGGAGAGTCCATCCCCACAGGGTGGCCCAGACGATGTGAGC
CTACTCAGTCCTGGGGAAGACGTGCTCATCGACATTGATGACAAGGAGCCCCTCATCCCCATCCAGCTTG
CAGACGGTCTGTCGAGCTTGGCCCCCACTAACACGGCTTCTCCTCCATCCAGTCCTCATGAGGAAGAGTT
CATCGATTGGTGGAGCAAATTCTTTGCCTCCATAGGGGAGAGGGAAAAGTGCGGCTCCTACCTGGAGAAG
GATTTTGACACCCTGAAGGTCTATGACACACAGCTGGAGAATGTGGAGGCCTTTGAGGGCCTGTCTGACT
TTTGTAACACCTTCAAGCTGTACCGGGGCAAGACGCAGGAGGAGACAGAAGATCCATCTGTGATTGGTGA
ATTTAAGGGCCTCTTCAAAATTTATCCCCTCCCAGAAGACCCAGCCATCCCCATGCCCCCAAGACAGTTC
CACCAGCTGGCCGCCCAGGGACCCCAGGAGTGCTTGGTCCGTATCTACATTGTCCGAGCATTTGGCCTGC
AGCCCAAGGACCCCAATGGAAAGTGTGATCCTTACATCAAGATCTCCATAGGGAAGAAATCAGTGAGTGA
CCAGGATAACTACATCCCCTGCACGCTGGAGCCCGTATTTGGAAAGATGTTCGAGCTGACCTGCACTCTG
CCTCTGGAGAAGGACCTAAAGATCACTCTCTATGACTATGACCTCCTCTCCAAGGACGAAAAGATCGGTG
AGACGGTCGTCGACCTGGAGAACAGGCTGCTGTCCAAGTTTGGGGCTCGCTGTGGACTCCCACAGACCTA
CTGTGTCTCTGGACCGAACCAGTGGCGGGACCAGCTCCGCCCCTCCCAGCTCCTCCACCTCTTCTGCCAG
CAGCATAGAGTCAAGGCACCTGTGTACCGGACAGACCGTGTAATGTTTCAGGATAAAGAATATTCCATTG
AAGAGATAGAGGCTGGCAGGATCCCAAACCCACACCTGGGCCCAGTGGAGGAGCGTCTGGCTCTGCATGT
GCTTCAGCAGCAGGGCCTGGTCCCGGAGCACGTGGAGTCACGGCCCCTCTACAGCCCCCTGCAGCCAGAC
ATCGAGCAGGGGAAGCTGCAGATGTGGGTCGACCTATTTCCGAAGGCCCTGGGGCGGCCTGGACCTCCCT
TCAACATCACCCCACGGAGAGCCAGAAGGTTTTTCCTGCGTTGTATTATCTGGAATACCAGAGATGTGAT
CCTGGATGACCTGAGCCTCACGGGGGAGAAGATGAGCGACATTTATGTGAAAGGTTGGATGATTGGCTTT
GAAGAACACAAGCAAAAGACAGACGTGCATTATCGTTCCCTGGGAGGTGAAGGCAACTTCAACTGGAGGT
TCATTTTCCCCTTCGACTACCTGCCAGCTGAGCAAGTCTGTACCATTGCCAAGAAGGATGCCTTCTGGAG
GCTGGACAAGACTGAGAGCAAAATCCCAGCACGAGTGGTGTTCCAGATCTGGGACAATGACAAGTTCTCC
TTTGATGATTTTCTGGGCTCCCTGCAGCTCGATCTCAACCGCATGCCCAAGCCAGCCAAGACAGCCAAGA
AGTGCTCCTTGGACCAGCTGGATGATGCTTTCCACCCAGAATGGTTTGTGTCCCTTTTTGAGCAGAAAAC
AGTGAAGGGCTGGTGGCCCTGTGTAGCAGAAGAGGGTGAGAAGAAAATACTGGCGGGCAAGCTGGAAATG
ACCTTGGAGATTGTAGCAGAGAGTGAGCATGAGGAGCGGCCTGCTGGCCAGGGCCGGGATGAGCCCAACA
TGAACCCTAAGCTTGAGGACCCAAGGCGCCCCGACACCTCCTTCCTGTGGTTTACCTCCCCATACAAGAC
CATGAAGTTCATCCTGTGGCGGCGTTTCCGGTGGGCCATCATCCTCTTCATCATCCTCTTCATCCTGCTG
CTGTTCCTGGCCATCTTCATCTACGCCTTCCCGAACTATGCTGCCATGAAGCTGGTGAAGCCCTTCAGCT
GAATCCCAATGGCGCGCCGAGCTTGGCTCGAGCATGGTCATAGCTGTTTCCTGTGTGAAATTGTTATCCG
CTCACAATTCCACACAACATACGAGCCGGAAGCATAAAGTGTAAAGCCTGGGGTGCCTAATGAGTGAGCT
AACTCACATTAATTGCGTTGCGCTCACTGCCCGCTTTCCAGTCGGGAAACCTGTCGTGCCAGCTGCATTA
ATGAATCGGCCAACGCGCGGGGAGAGGCGGTTTGCGTATTGGGCGCTCTTCCGCTTCCTCGCTCACTGAC
TCGCTGCGCTCGGTCGTTCGGCTGCGGCGAGCGGTATCAGCTCACTCAAAGGCGGTAATACGGTTATCCA
CAGAATCAGGGGATAACGCAGGAAAGAACATGTGAGCAAAAGGCCAGCAAAAGGCCAGGAACCGTAAAAA
GGCCGCGTTGCTGGCGTTTTTCCATAGGCTCCGCCCCCCTGACGAGCATCACAAAAATCGACGCTCAAGT
CAGAGGTGGCGAAACCCGACAGGACTATAAAGATACCAGGCGTTTCCCCCTGGAAGCTCCCTCGTGCGCT
CTCCTGTTCCGACCCTGCCGCTTACCGGATACCTGTCCGCCTTTCTCCCTTCGGGAAGCGTGGCGCTTTC
TCATAGCTCACGCTGTAGGTATCTCAGTTCGGTGTAGGTCGTTCGCTCCAAGCTGGGCTGTGTGCACGAA
CCCCCCGTTCAGCCCGACCGCTGCGCCTTATCCGGTAACTATCGTCTTGAGTCCAACCCGGTAAGACACG
ACTTATCGCCACTGGCAGCAGCCACTGGTAACAGGATTAGCAGAGCGAGGTATGTAGGCGGTGCTACAGA
GTTCTTGAAGTGGTGGCCTAACTACGGCTACACTAGAAGAACAGTATTTGGTATCTGCGCTCTGCTGAAG
CCAGTTACCTTCGGAAAAAGAGTTGGTAGCTCTTGATCCGGCAAACAAACCACCGCTGGTAGCGGTGGTT
TTTTTGTTTGCAAGCAGCAGATTACGCGCAGAAAAAAAGGATCTCAAGAAGATCCTTTGATCTTTTCTAC
GGGGTCTGACGCTCAGTGGAACGAAAACTCACGTTAAGGGATTTTGGTCATGAGATTATCAAAAAGGATC
TTCACCTAGATCCTTTTAAATTAAAAATGAAGTTTTAAATCAATCTAAAGTATATATGAGTAAACTTGGT
CTGACAGTTAGAAAAACTCATCGAGCATCAAATGAAACTGCAATTTATTCATATCAGGATTATCAATACC
ATATTTTTGAAAAAGCCGTTTCTGTAATGAAGGAGAAAACTCACCGAGGCAGTTCCATAGGATGGCAAGA
TCCTGGTATCGGTCTGCGATTCCGACTCGTCCAACATCAATACAACCTATTAATTTCCCCTCGTCAAAAA
TAAGGTTATCAAGTGAGAAATCACCATGAGTGACGACTGAATCCGGTGAGAATGGCAAAAGTTTATGCAT
TTCTTTCCAGACTTGTTCAACAGGCCAGCCATTACGCTCGTCATCAAAATCACTCGCATCAACCAAACCG
TTATTCATTCGTGATTGCGCCTGAGCGAGACGAAATACGCGATCGCTGTTAAAAGGACAATTACAAACAG
GAATCGAATGCAACCGGCGCAGGAACACTGCCAGCGCATCAACAATATTTTCACCTGAATCAGGATATTC
TTCTAATACCTGGAATGCTGTTTTCCCAGGGATCGCAGTGGTGAGTAACCATGCATCATCAGGAGTACGG
ATAAAATGCTTGATGGTCGGAAGAGGCATAAATTCCGTCAGCCAGTTTAGTCTGACCATCTCATCTGTAA
CATCATTGGCAACGCTACCTTTGCCATGTTTCAGAAACAACTCTGGCGCATCGGGCTTCCCATACAATCG
ATAGATTGTCGCACCTGATTGCCCGACATTATCGCGAGCCCATTTATACCCATATAAATCAGCATCCATG
TTGGAATTTAATCGCGGCCTAGAGCAAGACGTTTCCCGTTGAATATGGCTCATACTCTTCCTTTTTCAAT
ATTATTGAAGCATTTATCAGGGTTATTGTCTCATGAGCGGATACATATTTGAATGTATTTAGAAAAATAA
ACAAATAGGGGTTCCGCGCACATTTCCCCGAAAAGTGCCACCTGACGTCTAAGAAACCATTATTATCATG
ACATTAACCTATAAAAATAGGCGTATCACGAGGCCCTTTCGTCTCGCGCGTTTCGGTGATGACGGTGAAA
ACCTCTGACACATGCAGCTCCCGGAGACGGTCACAGCTTGTCTGTAAGCGGATGCCGGGAGCAGACAAGC
CCGTCAGGGCGCGTCAGCGGGTGTTGGCGGGTGTCGGGGCTGGCTTAACTATGCGGCATCAGAGCAGATT
GTACTGAGAGTGCACCATATGCGGTGTGAAATACCGCACAGATGCGTAAGGAGAAAATACCGCATCAGGC
GCCATTCGCCATTCAGGCTGCGCAACTGTTGGGAAGGGCGATCGGTGCGGGCCTCTTCGCTATTACGCCA
GCTGGCGAAAGGGGGATGTGCTGCAAGGCGATTAAGT
