>Addgene plasmid #87899 | pUC57 DYSF, alt exon 1a, 17, 40a | depositor partial sequence | sequence record 171345 | pUC57 DYSF, alt exon 1a, 17, 40a sequence 6309 bps
ATGCTGTGCTGCCTGCTGGTGAGGGCCAGCAACCTCCCCAGTGCGAAGAAGGACCGGCGCAGCGACCCTG
TCGCAAGCCTGACTTTCCGAGGGGTGAAGAAGAGAACCAAAGTCATCAAGAACAGCGTGAACCCTGTATG
GAATGAGGGATTTGAATGGGACCTCAAGGGCATCCCCCTGGACCAGGGCTCTGAGCTTCATGTGGTGGTC
AAAGACCATGAGACGATGGGGAGGAACAGGTTCCTGGGGGAAGCCAAGGTCCCACTCCGAGAGGTCCTCG
CCACCCCTAGTCTGTCCGCCAGCTTCAATGCCCCCCTGCTGGACACCAAGAAGCAGCCCACAGGGGCCTC
GCTGGTCCTGCAGGTGTCCTACACACCGCTGCCTGGAGCTGTGCCCCTGTTCCCGCCCCCTACTCCTCTG
GAGCCCTCCCCGACTCTGCCTGACCTGGATGTAGTGGCAGACACAGGAGGAGAGGAAGACACAGAGGACC
AGGGACTCACTGGAGATGAGGCGGAGCCATTCCTGGATCAAAGCGGAGGCCCGGGGGCTCCCACCACCCC
AAGGAAACTACCTTCACGTCCTCCGCCCCACTACCCCGGGATCAAAAGAAAGCGAAGTGCGCCTACATCT
AGAAAGCTGCTGTCAGACAAACCGCAGGATTTCCAGATCAGGGTCCAGGTGATCGAGGGGCGCCAGCTGC
CGGGGGTGAACATCAAGCCTGTGGTCAAGGTTACCGCTGCAGGGCAGACCAAGCGGACGCGGATCCACAA
GGGAAACAGCCCACTCTTCAATGAGACTCTTTTCTTCAACTTGTTTGACTCTCCTGGGGAGCTGTTTGAT
GAGCCCATCTTTATCACGGTGGTAGACTCTCGTTCTCTCAGGACAGATGCTCTCCTCGGGGAGTTCCGGA
TGGACGTGGGCACCATTTACAGAGAGCCCCGGCACGCCTATCTCAGGAAGTGGCTGCTGCTCTCAGACCC
TGATGACTTCTCTGCTGGGGCCAGAGGCTACCTGAAAACAAGCCTTTGTGTGCTGGGGCCTGGGGACGAA
GCGCCTCTGGAGAGAAAAGACCCCTCTGAAGACAAGGAGGACATTGAAAGCAACCTGCTCCGGCCCACAG
GCGTAGCCCTGCGAGGAGCCCACTTCTGCCTGAAGGTCTTCCGGGCCGAGGACTTGCCGCAGATGGACGA
TGCCGTGATGGACAACGTGAAACAGATCTTTGGCTTCGAGAGTAACAAGAAGAACTTGGTGGACCCCTTT
GTGGAGGTCAGCTTTGCGGGGAAAATGCTGTGCAGCAAGATCTTGGAGAAGACGGCCAACCCTCAGTGGA
ACCAGAACATCACACTGCCTGCCATGTTTCCCTCCATGTGCGAAAAAATGAGGATTCGTATCATAGACTG
GGACCGCCTGACTCACAATGACATCGTGGCTACCACCTACCTGAGTATGTCGAAAATCTCTGCCCCTGGA
GGAGAAATAGAAGAGGAGCCTGCAGGTGCTGTCAAGCCTTCGAAAGCCTCAGACTTGGATGACTACCTGG
GCTTCCTCCCCACTTTTGGGCCCTGCTACATCAACCTCTATGGCAGTCCCAGAGAGTTCACAGGCTTCCC
AGACCCCTACACAGAGCTCAACACAGGCAAGGGGGAAGGTGTGGCTTATCGTGGCCGGCTTCTGCTCTCC
CTGGAGACCAAGCTGGTGGAGCACAGTGAACAGAAGGTGGAGGACCTTCCTGCGGATGACATCCTCCGGG
TGGAGAAGTACCTTAGGAGGCGCAAGTACTCCCTGTTTGCGGCCTTCTACTCAGCCACCATGCTGCAGGA
TGTGGATGACGCCATCCAGTTTGAGGTCAGCATCGGGAACTACGGGAACAAGTTCGACATGACCTGCCTG
CCGCTGGCCTCCACCACTCAGTACAGCCGTGCAGTCTTTGACGGGTGCCACTACTACTACCTACCCTGGG
GTAACGTGAAACCCGTGGTGGTGCTGTCATCCTACTGGGAGGACATCAGCCATAGAATCGAGACTCAGAA
CCAGCTGCTTGGGATTGCTGACCGGCTGGAAGCTGGCCTGGAGCAGGTCCACCTGGCCCTGAAGGCGCAG
TGCTCCACGGAGGACGTGGACTCGCTGGTGGCTCAGCTGACGGATGAGCTCATCGCAGGCTGCAGCCAGC
CTCTGGGTGACATCCATGAGACACCCTCTGCCACCCACCTGGACCAGTACCTGTACCAGCTGCGCACCCA
TCACCTGAGCCAAATCACTGAGGCTGCCCTGGCCCTGAAGCTCGGCCACAGTGAGCTCCCTGCAGCTCTG
GAGCAGGCGGAGGACTGGCTCCTGCGTCTGCGTGCCCTGGCAGAGGAGCCCCAGAACAGCCTGCCGGACA
TCGTCATCTGGATGCTGCAGGGAGACAAGCGTGTGGCATACCAGCGGGTGCCTGCCCACCAAGTCCTCTT
CTCCCGGCGGGGTGCCAACTACTGTGGCAAGAATTGTGGGAAGCTACAGACAATCTTTCTGAAATATCCG
ATGGAGAAGGTGCCTGGCGCCCGGATGCCAGTGCAGATACGGGTCAAGCTGTGGTTTGGGCTCTCTGTGG
ATGAGAAGGAGTTCAACCAGTTTGCTGAGGGGAAGCTGTCTGTCTTTGCTGAAACCTATGAGAACGAGAC
TAAGTTGGCCCTTGTTGGGAACTGGGGCACAACGGGCCTCACCTACCCCAAGTTTTCTGACGTCACGGGC
AAGATCAAGCTACCCAAGGACAGCTTCCGCCCCTCGGCCGGCTGGACCTGGGCTGGAGATTGGTTCGTGT
GCCCGGAGAAGACTCTGCTCCATGACATGGACGCCGGTCACCTGAGCTTCGTGGAAGAGGTGTTTGAGAA
CCAGACCCGGCTTCCCGGAGGCCAGTGGATCTACATGAGTGACAACTACACCGATGTGAACGGGGAGAAG
GTGCTTCCCAAGGATGACATTGAGTGCCCACTGGGCTGGAAGTGGGAAGATGAGGAATGGTCCACAGACC
TCAACCGGGCTGTCGATGAGCAAGGCTGGGAGTATAGCATCACCATCCCCCCGGAGCGGAAGCCGAAGCA
CTGGGTCCCTGCTGAGAAGATGTACTACACACACCGACGGCGGCGCTGGGTGCGCCTGCGCAGGAGGGAT
CTCAGCCAAATGGAAGCACTGAAAAGGCACAGGCAGGCGGAGGCGGAGGGCGAGGGCTGGGAGTACGCCT
CTCTTTTTGGCTGGAAGTTCCACCTCGAGTACCGCAAGACAGATGCCTTCCGCCGCCGCCGCTGGCGCCG
TCGCATGGAGCCACTGGAGAAGACGGGGCCTGCAGCTGTGTTTGCCCTTGAGGGGGCCCTGGGCGGCGTG
ATGGATGACAAGAGTGAAGATTCCATGTCCGTCTCCACCTTGAGCTTCGGTGTGAACAGACCCACGATTT
CCTGCATATTCGACTATGGGAACCGCTACCATCTACGCTGCTACATGTACCAGGCCCGGGACCTGGCTGC
GATGGACAAGGACTCTTTTTCTGATCCCTATGCCATCGTCTCCTTCCTGCACCAGAGCCAGAAGACGGTG
GTGGTGAAGAACACCCTTAACCCCACCTGGGACCAGACGCTCATCTTCTACGAGATCGAGATCTTTGGCG
AGCCGGCCACAGTTGCTGAGCAACCGCCCAGCATTGTGGTGGAGCTGTACGACCATGACACTTATGGTGC
AGACGAGTTTATGGGTCGCTGCATCTGTCAACCGAGTCTGGAACGGATGCCACGGCTGGCCTGGTTCCCA
CTGACGAGGGGCAGCCAGCCGTCGGGGGAGCTGCTGGCCTCTTTTGAGCTCATCCAGAGAGAGAAGCCGG
CCATCCACCATATTCCTGGTTTTGAGGTGCAGGAGACATCAAGGATCCTGGATGAGTCTGAGGACACAGA
CCTGCCCTACCCACCACCCCAGAGGGAGGCCAACATCTACATGGTTCCTCAGAACATCAAGCCAGCGCTC
CAGCGTACCGCCATCGAGATCCTGGCATGGGGCCTGCGGAACATGAAGAGTTACCAGCTGGCCAACATCT
CCTCCCCCAGCCTCGTGGTAGAGTGTGGGGGCCAGACGGTGCAGTCCTGTGTCATCAGGAACCTCCGGAA
GAACCCCAACTTTGACATCTGCACCCTCTTCATGGAAGTGATGCTGCCCAGGGAGGAGCTCTACTGCCCC
CCCATCACCGTCAAGGTCATCGATAACCGCCAGTTTGGCCGCCGGCCTGTGGTGGGCCAGTGTACCATCC
GCTCCCTGGAGAGCTTCCTGTGTGACCCCTACTCGGCGGAGAGTCCATCCCCACAGGGTGGCCCAGACGA
TGTGAGCCTACTCAGTCCTGGGGAAGACGTGCTCATCGACATTGATGACAAGGAGCCCCTCATCCCCATC
CAGCTTGCAGACGGTCTGTCGAGCTTGGCCCCCACTAACACGGCTTCTCCTCCATCCAGTCCTCATGAGG
AAGAGTTCATCGATTGGTGGAGCAAATTCTTTGCCTCCATAGGGGAGAGGGAAAAGTGCGGCTCCTACCT
GGAGAAGGATTTTGACACCCTGAAGGTCTATGACACACAGCTGGAGAATGTGGAGGCCTTTGAGGGCCTG
TCTGACTTTTGTAACACCTTCAAGCTGTACCGGGGCAAGACGCAGGAGGAGACAGAAGATCCATCTGTGA
TTGGTGAATTTAAGGGCCTCTTCAAAATTTATCCCCTCCCAGAAGACCCAGCCATCCCCATGCCCCCAAG
ACAGTTCCACCAGCTGGCCGCCCAGGGACCCCAGGAGTGCTTGGTCCGTATCTACATTGTCCGAGCATTT
GGCCTGCAGCCCAAGGACCCCAATGGAAAGTGTGATCCTTACATCAAGATCTCCATAGGGAAGAAATCAG
TGAGTGACCAGGATAACTACATCCCCTGCACGCTGGAGCCCGTATTTGGAAAGATGTTCGAGCTGACCTG
CACTCTGCCTCTGGAGAAGGACCTAAAGATCACTCTCTATGACTATGACCTCCTCTCCAAGGACGAAAAG
ATCGGTGAGACGGTCGTCGACCTGGAGAACAGGCTGCTGTCCAAGTTTGGGGCTCGCTGTGGACTCCCAC
AGACCTACTGTGTCTCTGGACCGAACCAGTGGCGGGACCAGCTCCGCCCCTCCCAGCTCCTCCACCTCTT
CTGCCAGCAGCATAGAGTCAAGGCACCTGTGTACCGGACAGACCGTGTAATGTTTCAGGATAAAGAATAT
TCCATTGAAGAGATAGAGGCTGGCAGGATCCCAAACCCACACCTGGGCCCAGTGGAGGAGCGTCTGGCTC
TGCATGTGCTTCAGCAGCAGGGCCTGGTCCCGGAGCACGTGGAGTCACGGCCCCTCTACAGCCCCCTGCA
GCCAGACATCGAGCAGGGGAAGCTGCAGATGTGGGTCGACCTATTTCCGAAGGCCCTGGGGCGGCCTGGA
CCTCCCTTCAACATCACCCCACGGAGAGCCAGAAGGTTTTTCCTGCGTTGTATTATCTGGAATACCAGAG
ATGTGATCCTGGATGACCTGAGCCTCACGGGGGAGAAGATGAGCGACATTTATGTGAAAGGTTGGATGAT
TGGCTTTGAAGAACACAAGCAAAAGACAGACGTGCATTATCGTTCCCTGGGAGGTGAAGGCAACTTCAAC
TGGAGGTTCATTTTCCCCTTCGACTACCTGCCAGCTGAGCAAGTCTGTACCATTGCCAAGAAGGATGCCT
TCTGGAGGCTGGACAAGACTGAGAGCAAAATCCCAGCACGAGTGGTGTTCCAGATCTGGGACAATGACAA
GTTCTCCTTTGATGATTTTCTGGGCTCCCTGCAGCTCGATCTCAACCGCATGCCCAAGCCAGCCAAGACA
GCCAAGAAGTGCTCCTTGGACCAGCTGGATGATGCTTTCCACCCAGAATGGTTTGTGTCCCTTTTTGAGC
AGAAAACAGTGAAGGGCTGGTGGCCCTGTGTAGCAGAAGAGGGTGAGAAGAAAATACTGGCGGGCAAGCT
GGAAATGACCTTGGAGATTGTAGCAGAGAGTGAGCATGAGGAGCGGCCTGCTGGCCAGGGCCGGGATGAG
CCCAACATGAACCCTAAGCTTGAGGACCCAAGGCGCCCCGACACCTCCTTCCTGTGGTTTACCTCCCCAT
ACAAGACCATGAAGTTCATCCTGTGGCGGCGTTTCCGGTGGGCCATCATCCTCTTCATCATCCTCTTCAT
CCTGCTGCTGTTCCTGGCCATCTTCATCTACGCCTTCCCGAACTATGCTGCCATGAAGCTGGTGAAGCCC
TTCAGCTGA
